>Addgene plasmid #220675 | AiP1864 - pAAV-AiE2476m-minBG-SYFP2-WPRE-BGHpA | addgene full sequence | sequence record 462007 | Addgene NGS Result
CCTGCAGGCAGCTGCGCGCTCGCTCGCTCACTGAGGCCGCCCGGGCGTCGGGCGACCTTTGGTCGCCCGG
CCTCAGTGAGCGAGCGAGCGCGCAGAGAGGGAGTGGCCAACTCCATCACTAGGGGTTCCTGCGGCCGCAC
GCGTTGTAAGAGTAATAATCGAGAATGGTACAGCTGCAAGCCTCAACACCCAGCATGCACCGCAGCTGGG
GAGTGCTGGGAGCCTTTGAAGAGCCCGGGCAGGATGCCACAGGCATCTGCGGGAAGCAGGGGATACACAA
GGCAGGGTCAGCACTGACTGATTTCAACCACTACAAGGCATGTAGCCATCTCTTCCCTCTTTCTCTTCTT
CCTTCTAGATCTTGTCTTCCTGCGCCCTCATTGCTCGCGTTTCTGATTCATGTATCTGACCACCATCAGC
AGATCTGAAGAGGACAGGAAGCACCCAGTTCGAACTCTTCCAAGTCGGGGCCTGCACACCCCACCCCCAC
CCCCTTCCTGGAGTCTGTCTGGGAGGGGATCCCCAATGACGCACTCGGGAAGGCAGTACAGAGCCCCACG
CCAGGCCCGGGGATCATGAATGAGGGCAGAGAGAAGGCCAGGCGCTTCCTCCTCACCAGCCGGAGCTTTG
GCCCCCAGCAGGGTGAGCAGCTGCCCTCCTGAGGCAGCCCAGGCAGGCTCTATGCCCAGCCCTTGTTGGC
CAGAAGACAAGCTGGCTGGGTCCCCGCGAAAGAGGTCGTTTCAATAGCTTTCACCCTGCACTCCCGCACA
CCACCCCAGCCCCGGCCGGAGCTCGGGCTGGGCATAAAAGTCAGGGCAGAGCCATCTATTGCTTACATTT
GCTTCTGGGATCCAGATCTTTCGAAGCTAGCGCTACCGGTCGCCACCATGGTGAGCAAGGGCGAGGAGCT
GTTCACCGGGGTGGTGCCCATCCTGGTCGAGCTGGACGGCGACGTAAACGGCCACAAGTTCAGCGTGTCC
GGCGAGGGCGAGGGCGATGCCACCTACGGCAAGCTGACCCTGAAGCTGATCTGCACCACCGGCAAGCTGC
CCGTGCCCTGGCCCACCCTCGTGACCACCCTGGGCTACGGCGTGCAGTGCTTCGCCCGCTACCCCGACCA
CATGAAGCAGCACGACTTCTTCAAGTCCGCCATGCCCGAAGGCTACGTCCAGGAGCGCACCATCTTCTTC
AAGGACGACGGCAACTACAAGACCCGCGCCGAGGTGAAGTTCGAGGGCGACACCCTGGTGAACCGCATCG
AGCTGAAGGGCATCGACTTCAAGGAGGACGGCAACATCCTGGGGCACAAGCTGGAGTACAACTACAACAG
CCACAACGTCTATATCACCGCCGACAAGCAGAAGAACGGCATCAAGGCCAACTTCAAGATCCGCCACAAC
ATCGAGGACGGCGGCGTGCAGCTCGCCGACCACTACCAGCAGAACACCCCCATCGGCGACGGCCCCGTGC
TGCTGCCCGACAACCACTACCTGAGCTACCAGTCCAAGCTGAGCAAAGACCCCAACGAGAAGCGCGATCA
CATGGTCCTGCTGGAGTTCGTGACCGCCGCCGGGATCACTCTCGGCATGGACGAGCTGTACAAGTAAGTC
GACGGCGCGCCGCGGCCGCGAATTCGATATCATAATCAACCTCTGGATTACAAAATTTGTGAAAGATTGA
CTGGTATTCTTAACTATGTTGCTCCTTTTACGCTATGTGGATACGCTGCTTTAATGCCTTTGTATCATGC
TATTGCTTCCCGTATGGCTTTCATTTTCTCCTCCTTGTATAAATCCTGGTTAGTTCTTGCCACGGCGGAA
CTCATCGCCGCCTGCCTTGCCCGCTGCTGGACAGGGGCTCGGCTGTTGGGCACTGACAATTCCGTGGCTC
GAGAGATCTTCGACTGTGCCTTCTAGTTGCCAGCCATCTGTTGTTTGCCCCTCCCCCGTGCCTTCCTTGA
CCCTGGAAGGTGCCACTCCCACTGTCCTTTCCTAATAAAATGAGGAAATTGCATCGCATTGTCTGAGTAG
GTGTCATTCTATTCTGGGGGGTGGGGTGGGGCAGGACAGCAAGGGGGAGGATTGGGAAGACAATAGCAGG
CATGAGATCTCACGTGCGGACCGAGCGGCCGCAGGAACCCCTAGTGATGGAGTTGGCCACTCCCTCTCTG
CGCGCTCGCTCGCTCACTGAGGCCGGGCGACCAAAGGTCGCCCGACGCCCGGGCTTTGCCCGGGCGGCCT
CAGTGAGCGAGCGAGCGCGCAGCTGCCTGCAGGGGCGCCTGATGCGGTATTTTCTCCTTACGCATCTGTG
CGGTATTTCACACCGCATA
[95 nt withheld, positions 2330-2424]
T
[46 nt withheld, positions 2426-2471]
C
[141 nt withheld, positions 2473-2613]
CCTTTGACGTTGGAGTCCACGTTCTTT
[37 nt withheld, positions 2641-2677]
ACTCTATCTCGGGCTATTCTTTTGATTTATAAGGGATTTTGCCGATTTCGGTCTATTGGTTAAAAAATGA
GCTGATTTAACAAAAATTTAACGCGAATTTTAACAAAATATTAACGTTTACAATTTTATGGTGCACTCTC
AGTACAATCTGCTCTGATGCCGCATAGTTAAGCCAGCCCCGACACCCGCCAACACCCGCTGACGCGCCCT
GACGGGCTTGTCTGCTCCCGGCATCCGCTTACAGACAAGCTGTGACCGTCTCCGGGAGCTGCATGTGTCA
GAGGTTTTCACCGTCATCACCGAAACGCGCGAGACGAAAGGGCCTCGTGATACGCCTATTTTTATAGGTT
AATGTCATGATAATAATGGTTTCTTAGACGTCAGGTGGCACTTTTCGGGGAAATGTGCGCGGAACCCCTA
TTTGTTTATTTTTCTAAATACATTCAAATATGTATCCGCTCATGAGACAATAACCCTGATAAATGCTTCA
ATAATATTGAAAAAGGAAGAGTATGAGTATTCAACATTTCCGTGTCGCCCTTATTCCCTTTTTTGCGGCA
TTTTGCCTTCCTGTTTTTGCTCACCCAGAAACGCTGGTGAAAGTAAAAGATGCTGAAGATCAGTTGGGTG
CACGAGTGGGTTACATCGAACTGGATCTCAACAGCGGTAAGATCCTTGAGAGTTTTCGCCCCGAAGAACG
TTTTCCAATGATGAGCACTTTTAAAGTTCTGCTATGTGGCGCGGTATTATCCCGTATTGACGCCGGGCAA
GAGCAACTCGGTCGCCGCATACACTATTCTCAGAATGACTTGGTTGAGTACTCACCAGTCACAGAAAAGC
ATCTTACGGATGGCATGACAGTAAGAGAATTATGCAGTGCTGCCATAACCATGAGTGATAACACTGCGGC
CAACTTACTTCTGACAACGATCGGAGGACCGAAGGAGCTAACCGCTTTTTTGCACAACATGGGGGATCAT
GTAACTCGCCTTGATCGTTGGGAACCGGAGCTGAATGAAGCCATACCAAACGACGAGCGTGACACCACGA
TGCCTGTAGCAATGGCAACAACGTTGCGCAAACTATTAACTGGCGAACTACTTACTCTAGCTTCCCGGCA
ACAATTAATAGACTGGATGGAGGCGGATAAAGTTGCAGGACCACTTCTGCGCTCGGCCCTTCCGGCTGGC
TGGTTTATTGCTGATAAATCTGGAGCCGGTGAGCGTGGGTCTCGCGGTATCATTGCAGCACTGGGGCCAG
ATGGTAAGCCCTCCCGTATCGTAGTTATCTACACGACGGGGAGTCAGGCAACTATGGATGAACGAAATAG
ACAGATCGCTGAGATAGGTGCCTCACTGATTAAGCATTGGTAACTGTCAGACCAAGTTTACTCATATATA
CTTTAGATTGATTTAAAACTTCATTTTTAATTTAAAAGGATCTAGGTGAAGATCCTTTTTGATAATCTCA
TGACCAAAATCCCTTAACGTGAGTTTTCGTTCCACTGAGCGTCAGACCCCGTAGAAAAGATCAAAGGATC
TTCTTGAGATCCTTTTTTTCTGCGCGTAATCTGCTGCTTGCAAACAAAAAAACCACCGCTACCAGCGGTG
GTTTGTTTGCCGGATCAAGAGCTACCAACTCTTTTTCCGAAGGTAACTGGCTTCAGCAGAGCGCAGATAC
CAAATACTGTTCTTCTAGTGTAGCCGTAGTTAGGCCACCACTTCAAGAACTCTGTAGCACCGCCTACATA
CCTCGCTCTGCTAATCCTGTTACCAGTGGCTGCTGCCAGTGGCGATAAGTCGTGTCTTACCGGGTTGGAC
TCAAGACGATAGTTACCGGATAAGGCGCAGCGGTCGGGCTGAACGGGGGGTTCGTGCACACAGCCCAGCT
TGGAGCGAACGACCTACACCGAACTGAGATACCTACAGCGTGAGCTATGAGAAAGCGCCACGCTTCCCGA
AGGGAGAAAGGCGGACAGGTATCCGGTAAGCGGCAGGGTCGGAACAGGAGAGCGCACGAGGGAGCTTCCA
GGGGGAAACGCCTGGTATCTTTATAGTCCTGTCGGGTTTCGCCACCTCTGACTTGAGCGTCGATTTTTGT
GATGCTCGTCAGGGGGGCGGAGCCTATGGAAAAACGCCAGCAACGCGGCCTTTTTACGGTTCCTGGCCTT
TTGCTGGCCTTTTGCTCACATGT
Features (pLannotate 1.2.2; 15 found; start..end, strand, type, name):
     12..39      +  repeat_region  AAV2 ITR (fragment): inverted terminal repeat of adeno-associated virus serotype 2 inverted
     68..95      +  repeat_region  AAV2 ITR (fragment): inverted terminal repeat of adeno-associated virus serotype 2 inverted
    477..494     -  polyA_signal   PGK poly(A) signal (fragment): mouse phosphoglycerate kinase 1 polyadenylation signal
    888..1604    +  CDS            SYFP2: SYFP2 is a basic (constitutively fluorescent) yellow fluorescent protein published in 2006, derived from Aequorea victoria. It is reported to be a very rapidly-maturing monomer with moderate acid sensitivity.
   1644..1801    +  misc_feature   WPRE (fragment): woodchuck hepatitis virus posttranscriptional regulatory element
   1807..1887    +  misc_feature   WPRE (fragment): woodchuck hepatitis virus posttranscriptional regulatory element
   1904..2015    +  polyA_signal   bGH poly(A) signal: bovine growth hormone polyadenylation signal
   2133..2273    +  repeat_region  AAV2 ITR: inverted terminal repeat of adeno-associated virus serotype 2 inverted
   2278..2329    -  misc_feature   bom (fragment): basis of mobility region from pBR322
   2348..2803    +  rep_origin     f1 ori (sequence partly withheld): f1 bacteriophage origin of replication; arrow indicates direction of (+) strand synthesis
   2804..2853    -  misc_feature   bom (fragment): basis of mobility region from pBR322
   2955..2990    -  CDS            rop (fragment): Rop protein, which maintains plasmids at low copy number; rop
   3085..3189    +  promoter       AmpR promoter: bla
   3190..4050    +  CDS            AmpR: β-lactamase; bla; confers resistance to ampicillin, carbenicillin, and related antibiotics
   4221..4809    +  rep_origin     ori: high-copy-number ColE1/pMB1/pBR322/pUC origin of replication
