[The description below was written by a language model from this plasmid's Addgene catalogue record and pLannotate feature annotations shown in this document.]
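Description:
AiP1864 - pAAV-AiE2476m-minBG-SYFP2-WPRE-BGHpA is an AAV transfer plasmid built on a pAAV2 backbone, intended for packaging a fluorescent reporter cassette into recombinant adeno-associated virus for delivery to brain tissue. It is about 4.9 kb and is propagated in bacteria as a high-copy plasmid through a ColE1/pUC-type origin, with ampicillin selection provided by the β-lactamase gene and its own promoter. An f1 phage origin is also present in the backbone. The annotated sequence shows a full AAV2 inverted terminal repeat downstream of the cassette, while the upstream ITR is detected only as short fragments. This is common for these repeat-rich, structured elements in sequencing-based annotation. The use of a recombination-deficient growth strain is consistent with the need to keep the ITRs intact.

Between the ITRs, the enhancer AiE2476m sits upstream of a minimal beta-globin promoter (minBG). Neither element is annotated in the feature table, but both would fall in the unannotated region preceding the coding sequence, where a very short match to a PGK polyadenylation signal is probably incidental. The minimal promoter has little activity alone, so expression depends on the enhancer, which is designed to restrict transgene expression to specific populations of brain cells. The record does not state which populations. The payload is SYFP2, a monomeric, rapidly maturing yellow fluorescent protein. It is followed by a WPRE, annotated as two fragments, to boost transcript stability and expression, and by a bovine growth hormone polyadenylation signal. The enhancer is flanked by retained MluI and SgrAI sites. The construct belongs to a collection of enhancer AAVs for genetic access to cortical cell types, with SYFP2 fluorescence labelling the cells in which the enhancer is active.
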