Addgene plasmid #220675: AiP1864 - pAAV-AiE2476m-minBG-SYFP2-WPRE-BGHpA
Purpose: AiE2476m is an enhancer sequence, designed to drive AAV-mediated transgene expression in specific populations of brain cells
Depositing lab: Allen Institute for Brain Science & Bosiljka Tasic. Depositing organization: Allen Institute. Publication: A suite of enhancer AAVs and transgenic mouse lines for genetic access to cortical cell types. Ben-Simon Y, Hooper M, Narayan S, Daigle TL, Dwivedi D, Way SW, Oster A, Stafford DA, Mich JK, Taormina MJ, Martinez RA, Opitz-Araya X, Roth JR, Alexander JR, Allen S, Amster A, Arbuckle J, Ayala A, Baker PM, Bakken TE, Barcelli T, Barta S, Bendrick J, Bertagnolli D, Bielstein C, Bishwakarma P, Bowlus J, Boyer G, Brouner K, Casian B, Casper T, Chakka AB, Chakrabarty R, Chance RK, Chavan S, Clark M, Colbert K, Collman F, Daniel S, Departee M, DiValentin P, Donadio N, Dotson N, Egdorf T, Fliss T, Gabitto M, Garcia J, Gary A, Gasperini M, Gloe J, Goldy J, Gore BB, Graybuck L, Greisman N, Haeseleer F, Halterman C, Haradon Z, Hastings SD, Helback O, Ho W, Hockemeyer D, Huang C, Huff S, Hunker A, Johansen N, Jones D, Juneau Z, Kalmbach B, Kannan M, Khem S, Kussick E, Kutsal R, Larsen R, Lee C, Lee AY, Leibly M, Lenz GH, Li S, Liang E, Lusk N, Madigan Z, Malloy J, Malone J, McCue R, Melchor J, Mollenkopf T, Moosman S, Morin E, Newman D, Ng L, Ngo K, Omstead V, Otto S, Oyama A, Pena N, Pham T, Phillips E, Pom CA, Potekhina L, Ransford S, Ray PL, Rette D, Reynoldson C, Rimorin C, Rocha D, Ruiz A, Sanchez REA, Sawyer L, Sedeno-Cortes A, Sevigny JP, Shapovalova N, Shepard N, Shulga L, Sigler AR, Siverts L, Soliman S, Somasundaram S, Staats B, Stewart K, Szelenyi E, Tieu M, Trader C, Tran A, van Velthoven CTJ, Walker M, Wang Y, Weed N, Wirthlin M, Wood T, Wynalda B, Yao Z, Zhou T, Ariza J, Dee N, Reding M, Ronellenfitch K, Mufti S, Sunkin SM, Smith KA, Esposito L, Waters J, Thyagarajan B, Yao S, Lein ES, Zeng H, Levi BP, Ngai J, Ting JT, Tasic B. Cell. 2025 May 16:S0092-8674(25)00513-6. doi: 10.1016/j.cell.2025.05.002. PubMed 40403729.
Backbone
  Vector backbone: pAAV2
  Vector type: AAV
Growth in bacteria
  Bacterial resistance: Ampicillin, 100 μg/mL
  Growth temperature: 37°C
  Growth strain: NEB Stable
  Copy number: High Copy
Gene/Insert
  Gene/Insert name: SYFP2
  Species: Synthetic
  Promoter: minBG
  Cloning method: Gibson Cloning
Terms and licenses: Academic/Nonprofit Terms; Industry Terms: Not Available to Industry
Depositor comments: 5' Cloning Site: MluI (not destroyed), 3' Cloning Site: SgrAI (not destroyed). Please visit https://doi.org/10.1101/2024.06.10.597244 for bioRxiv preprint.
How to cite: AiP1864 - pAAV-AiE2476m-minBG-SYFP2-WPRE-BGHpA was a gift from Allen Institute for Brain Science & Bosiljka Tasic (Addgene plasmid # 220675 ; http://n2t.net/addgene:220675 ; RRID:Addgene_220675)
